Addgene plasmid #147583: pAc5.1B-lambdaN-HA-DmCup_1-417-CG32016-E_T
Purpose: Insect Expression of DmCup_1-417-CG32016-E
Depositing lab: Elisa Izaurralde. Depositing organization: Max Planck Institute for Developmental Biology. Publication: 4E-BPs require non-canonical 4E-binding motifs and a lateral surface of eIF4E to repress translation. Igreja C, Peter D, Weiler C, Izaurralde E. Nat Commun. 2014 Sep 2;5:4790. doi: 10.1038/ncomms5790. PubMed 25179781.
Backbone
  Vector backbone: Unknown
  Vector type: Insect Expression
Growth in bacteria
  Bacterial resistance: Ampicillin, 100 μg/mL
  Growth temperature: 37°C
  Growth strain: DH5alpha
  Copy number: Low Copy
Gene/Insert
  Gene/Insert name: DmCup_1-417-CG32016-E
  Species: D. melanogaster (fly)
  Mutation: 5 silent and three no silent mutations H117R, N148S and P315H compared to the sequence given by NCBI:NM_166800.1
  Entrez Gene: cup (a.k.a. Dmel_CG11181, CG11181, CUP, Cup, DmCup, Dmel\CG11181, fs(1)cup, fs(2)cup, i239)
  Cloning method: Unknown
Terms and licenses: Academic/Nonprofit Terms; Industry Terms: Not Available to Industry
Depositor comments: DmCup ORF extracted from NCBI:NM_AF004917.1 Plasmids from this collection were made available to the research community and donated after the lab closed. Please note that the sequence provided by the depositing laboratory may be theoretical/predicted or based on Sanger sequencing results. There may be discrepancies between sequencing results obtained by Addgene and the depositor sequence. If an Addgene verified sequence is not available, please contact before placing your order to request that our lab fully sequence the plasmid.
How to cite: pAc5.1B-lambdaN-HA-DmCup_1-417-CG32016-E_T was a gift from Elisa Izaurralde (Addgene plasmid # 147583 ; http://n2t.net/addgene:147583 ; RRID:Addgene_147583)
