[The description below was written by a language model from this plasmid's Addgene catalogue record and pLannotate feature annotations shown in this document.]
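Description:
pAc5.1B-lambdaN-HA-DmCup_1-417-CG32016-E_T is an 8.2 kb insect expression plasmid. The catalogue lists the backbone as unknown, although the name and feature layout point to a pAc5.1-type vector. It is maintained in E. coli through a ColE1/pUC-type origin and selected with ampicillin via a bla (AmpR) cassette under its own promoter. The origin is annotated as a high-copy type, whereas the catalogue entry lists the plasmid as low copy. A partial tetracycline-resistance fragment and a short SV40 large T antigen fragment also appear in the annotation; these look like backbone remnants rather than functional parts.

Expression is driven by the Drosophila melanogaster actin 5C (Ac5) promoter, a strong constitutive promoter commonly used in cultured fly cells. The open reading frame begins with a short fragment of the bacteriophage lambda N protein, the peptide generally used to tether a fusion protein to reporter mRNAs carrying boxB hairpins. This is followed by an HA epitope, annotated as a partial 3xHA hit. The payload is a chimera: residues 1–417 of Drosophila Cup, an eIF4E-binding translational repressor, joined to a fragment of the fly 4E-T protein, which corresponds to CG32016-E in the construct name. The record notes five silent substitutions and three amino acid substitutions (H117R, N148S, P315H) relative to the reference sequence. A V5 tag sequence lies downstream of the insert, but the record does not say whether it is in frame and translated. An SV40 polyadenylation signal follows the cassette.

The stated purpose is simply insect expression of this fusion. The associated publication concerns how 4E-binding proteins engage eIF4E to repress translation, so a role in tethering or interaction assays is plausible.
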