Features (pLannotate 1.2.2; 12 found; start..end, strand, type, name):
     56..2568    +  promoter       Ac5 promoter: Drosophila melanogaster actin 5C promoter
   2588..2653    +  CDS            N (fragment): REGN_LAMBD - Experimental evidence at protein level: Swiss-Prot protein existence level 1. Plays a role as a transcriptional antitermination factor that allows the virus to initiate its lytic phase. Activates expression of the delayed viral early genes by modifying host RNA polymerase (RNAP) into a form that is resistant to termination signals. This antitermination function requires the host NusA protein which serves to stabilize the interaction between antitermination protein N and host RNA polymerase. From Escherichia phage lambda (Bacteriophage lambda).
   2678..2704    +  CDS            3xHA (fragment): three tandem HA epitope tags
   2777..3982    +  CDS            cup (fragment): CUP_DROME - Also known as fs(2)cup. Experimental evidence at protein level: Swiss-Prot protein existence level 1. Adapter protein that plays a central role in localization of transcripts in the oocyte and in young embryos (PubMed:9118812). Maintains RNA targets in a repressed state by promoting their deadenylation and protects deadenylated mRNAs from further degradation (PubMed:21937713). Binds to and recruits eIF-4E to the 3'-UTR of some mRNA targets which prevents interaction between eIF4E1 and eIF4G (PubMed:14685270, PubMed:15465908, PubMed:21081899). This may contribute to translational re
   3992..5488    +  CDS            4E-T (fragment): 4ET_DROME - Experimental evidence at protein level: Swiss-Prot protein existence level 1. eIF4E1-binding protein that regulates translation and stability of mRNAs in processing bodies (P-bodies) (By similarity). Probably plays a role in P-bodies to coordinate the storage of translationally inactive mRNAs in the cytoplasm and prevent their degradation (By similarity). Acts as a binding platform for multiple RNA-binding proteins. Required for the formation of P-bodies (By similarity). From Drosophila melanogaster (Fruit fly).
   5528..5569    +  CDS            V5 tag: epitope tag from simian virus 5
   5669..5803    -  polyA_signal   SV40 poly(A) signal: SV40 polyadenylation signal
   5826..5910    -  CDS            large T antigen (fragment): large T antigen from SV40 (simian virus 40)
   5911..6381    +  CDS            TcR (fragment): tetracycline efflux protein; tet; confers resistance to tetracycline
   6425..7013    -  rep_origin     ori: high-copy-number ColE1/pMB1/pBR322/pUC origin of replication
   7184..8044    -  CDS            AmpR: β-lactamase; bla; confers resistance to ampicillin, carbenicillin, and related antibiotics
   8045..8149    -  promoter       AmpR promoter: bla
>Addgene plasmid #147583 | pAc5.1B-lambdaN-HA-DmCup_1-417-CG32016-E_T | depositor full sequence | sequence record 290030 | Full Sequence
CTTCAAGGAATTAATTCTATATTCTAAAAACACAAATGATACTTCTAAAAAAAATCATGAATGGCATCAA
CTCTGAATCAAATCTTTGCAGATGCACCTACTTCTCATTTCCACTGTCACATCATTTTTCCAGATCTCGC
TGCCTGTTATGTGGCCCACAAACCAAGACACGTTTTATGGCCATTAAAGCTGGCTGATCGTCGCCAAACA
CCAAATACATATCAATATGTACATTCGAGAAAGAAGCGATCAAAGAAGCGTCTTCGGGCGAGTAGGAGAA
TGCGGAGGAGAAGGAGAACGAGCTGATCTAGTATCTCTCCACAATCCAATGCCAACTGACCAACTGGCCA
TATTCGGAGCAATTTGAAGCCAATTTCCATCGCCTGGCGATCGCTCCATTCTTGGCTATATGTTTTTCAC
CGTTCCCGGGGCCATTTTCAAAGACTCGTCGGTAAGATAAGATTGTGTCACTCGCTGTCTCTCTTCATTT
GTCGAAGAATGCTGAGGAATTTCGCGATGACGTCGGCGAGTATTTTGAAGAATGAGAATAATTTGTATTT
ATACGAAAATCAGTTAGTGGAATTTTCTACAAAAACATGTTATCTATAGATAATTTTGTTGCAAAATATG
TTGACTATGACAAAGATTGTATGTATATACCTTTAATGTATTCTCATTTTCTTATGTATTTATAATGGCA
ATGATGATACTGATGATATTTTAAGATGATGCCAGACCACAGGCTGATTTCTGCGTCTTTTGCCGAACGC
AGTGCATGTGCGGTTGTTGTTTTTTGGAATAGTTTCAATTTTCGGACTGTCCGCTTTGATTTCAGTTTCT
TGGCTTATTCAAAAAGCAAAGTAAAGCCAAAAAAGCGAGATGGCAATACCAAATGCGGCAAAACGGTAGT
GGAAGGAAAGGGGTGCGGGGCAGCGGAAGGAAGGGTGGGGCGGGGCGTGGCGGGGTCTGTGGCTGGGCGC
GACGTCACCGACGTTGGAGCCACTCCTTTGACCATGTGTGCGTGTGTGTATTATTCGTGTCTCGCCACTC
GCCGGTTGTTTTTTTCTTTTTATCTCGCTCTCTCTAGCGCCATCTCGTACGCATGCTCAACGCACCGCAT
GTTGCCGTGTCCTTTATGCGTCATTTTGGCTCGAAATAGGCAATTATTTAAACAAAGATTAGTCAACGAA
AACGCTAAAATAAATAAGTCTACAATATGGTTACTTATTGCCATGTGTGTGCAGCCAACGATAGCAACAA
AAGCAACAACACAGTGGCTTTCCCTCTTTCACTTTTTGTTTGCAAGCGCGTGCGAGCAAGACGGCACGAC
CGGCAAACGCAATTACGCTGACAAAGAGCAGACGAAGTTTTGGCCGAAAAACATCAAGGCGCCTGATACG
AATGCATTTGCAATAACAATTGCGATATTTAATATTGTTTATGAAGCTGTTTGACTTCAAAACACACAAA
AAAAAAAATAAAACAAATTATTTGAAAGAGAATTAGGAATCGGACAGCTTATCGTTACGGGCTAACAGCA
CACCGAGACGAAATAGCTTACCTGACGTCACAGCCTCTGGAAGAACTGCCGCCAAGCAGAGAGAGAGAGA
AAAAGAGGGAGAGCAGCTTAGACCGCATGTGCTTGTGTGTGAGGCGTCTCTCTCTTCGTCTCCTGTTTGC
GCAAACGCATAGACTGCACTGAGAAAATCGATTACCTATTTTTTATGAATGAATATTTGCACTATTACTA
TTCAAAACTATTAAGATAGCAATCACATTCAATAGCCAAATACTATACCACCTGAGCGATGCAACGAAAT
GATCAATTTGAGCAAAAATGCTGCATATTTAGGACGGCATCATTATAGAAATGCTTCTTGCTGTGTACTT
TTCTCTCGTCTGGCAGCTGTTTCGCCGTTATTGTTAAAACCGGCTTAAGTTAGGTGTGTTTTCTACGACT
AGTGATGCCCCTACTAGAAGATGTGTGTTGCACAAATGTCCCTGAATAACCAATTTGAAGTGCAGATAGC
AGTAAACGTAAGCTAATATGAATATTATTTAACTGTAATGTTTTAATATCGCTGGACATTACTAATAAAC
CCACTATAAACACATGTACATATGTATGTTTTGGCATACAATGAGTAGTTGGGGAAAAAATGTGTAAAAG
CACCGTGACCATCACAGCATAAAGATAACCAGCTGAAGTATCGAATATGAGTAACCCCCAAATTGAATCA
CATGCCGCAACTGATAGGACCCATGGAAGTACACTCTTCATGGCGATATACAAGACACACACAAGCACGA
ACACCCAGTTGCGGAGGAAATTCTCCGTAAATGAAAACCCAATCGGCGAACAATTCATACCCATATATGG
TAAAAGTTTTGAACGCGACTTGAGAGCGGAGAGCATTGCGGCTGATAAGGTTTTAGCGCTAAGCGGGCTT
TATAAAACGGGCTGCGGGACCAGTTTTCATATCACTACCGTTTGAGTTCTTGTGCTGTGTGGATACTCCT
CCCGACACAAAGCCGCTCCATCAGCCAGCAGTCGTCTAATCCAGAGACCCCGGATCGGGGTACCAACATG
GACGCACAAACACGACGACGTGAGCGTCGCGCTGAGAAACAAGCTCAATGGAAAGCTGCAAACGGTGGAT
CTCCTCCACATATGGCTTACCCATACGATGTTCCAGATTACGCTCCTCCAAGCTTGAATTCTGCAGATAT
CATGGACCCTATGAAAGAGGAGGCGATCGAATTGAATGGCCATGCTATGCAAATGGCCGAAGCTGAGCAA
GAAAATGGCGCTGGCGCCCTGAAAATTGCCACCAATGCGGGTGCAACCGATCGTCCAGCGCATCAGCAGC
TTCCGCTGCCAGTCGAAGATCAGCAGGATGAGGTGCTGACCCCCGCTGAGAAGGGCAAGTTCGAGTACCC
GCCCCCTCCACCGCCACCAACTCCAGTCCAGGCTCCGCTAGCCACCAAGGCCACCGCTCTGAATGCCAGT
CAAGAGCATGACGACGACGAGGCCAACTCCGAGAAGTGGGAGGATCCGTGCGCTCCGCCCCCGCCTCCTC
CGCTGCCGACTAGCGCTTTCCTGGCCACCGGACTGGGCTACCTCAAGCTGCCCGCCTTCAAGCTGAAGGA
CGCACTGGAGAAGGCCATCACCAAGTTGGAGGCCAACAAGCGGACGCTAAAGGCCAGCCCTGAGTCTTCT
CGTTCCATCAAAAACAAGAATGTGGTGGCCCTGGAGATGTTACCCAGGCGCTCAAACCCAGAAACGATCG
GCGATGGATCCATGTTGGCATCCACATCCACGGCTGTTATGCTGCAGACCAAAAAGCCCGCCGTTATTGT
GGAGATGGAGAGGCGTTGTAAGATCATCAATTTACTGGCCAAACAGAATCAAATCCTCGAATCCATTTCG
GGGGAGGCCATTCCGATGCATGGACCCTCGAAGCATCTGCACGAGGACGAGGGTCTGACCCTGCAAGTTC
TCTCGGCCCGAGCATCCACACCGTACACACAGCCCTCCAGCATGTTGTCCTGCACGGCCGTTAGTTGTGA
CCTGGAGCACGATTCGCCGCGGAAGCAAGTGGCCAGCAAGGAGGCCGTGCCGGAGCAGCAGTCTAGTCAG
GTGCAGCAAAAGCGTCCACCCAGCACAGGCATTCACAAGCCAGGAAGTCTGCGAGCACCCAAGGCTGTTC
GTCCTACTACTGCTCCGGTGGTCAGCAGCAAGCCGGTCAAGAGCTATACCCGCTCCCGCCTGATGGACAT
TCGCAACGGGATGTTCAATGCCCTGATGCACAGGTCCAAGGAGAGCTTTGTGATGCCTCGCATCGCCACC
TGCGACGACATTGAGTTGGAGGGAAGGCTTCGCCGCATGAATATTTGGCGCACCTCGGACGGCACAAGAT
TCCGGACCCGCTCCACCACAGCTAACTTAAACATGAACAACAACAACAACAATGAGTGCATGTTAATTAA
TATGATAAAAGTGGATATGAGGACTGATTTAATAAATCCAATAGCAGGGTCATTATGTCAGACAGTGCAA
ATGGAAAAACCTATTGCTAGAGACACTGAGGCATTCAAAAAACTTTTGCAACAGTTGGGTTCTCAAGCCA
GGCAGCATCATCCATGCAACGACGATTGTCGTACAATAAACCTCTCAAATATAGCAAATCATGTACACCT
TGAGTCAAAATTACATCAAAAAATAAATGATGGTCATTTGCAGCAACCAGAGTTAAGTGTTAACGTGCCA
ACCATGCCAACTAGTAGTCATGTATTTTTGCAAAAGCGTTTGGAAATCCAACATTTAATTCAAAGACTTC
GTTGTGGAGACGTTTCACATGATTTTTTGGAAAAAGAGTTGGATAATCCCAGCACCCCAGCAGCCACAAA
GGATGTCATTGCCACAGTGTTGAGTGAATATTCTCATTCTAAAAGAAATCCGGTGGTCACAGGCGATCCC
AATATTTTTACCCAACAATCGTTTCTTCAGCCTCAATCAGTCCATCAGCACTACTCTCAAGAATTGCATT
CGCAAAATACTGCTAACCATACGATTAATCAGCTAATTTCCCACGGTAACTCTCCAACTCCGTTGGCATT
TACTCCTACTTCAGTTTTAAGAAAAATGACAGCCGATAAGGATACGCAATCACCAAGCACTTATTGTCAG
AACCCACAATATCATGTACACCAACAAAATGCCAAGCAAGTCGGTACTCGTGAGAACGTACTTGAGCCAC
AGCTGACCGCAACAATGGCTGTACAGCCCCGAATGATATTAGGCGGTGGAAACTTTGCCATTGGCCAAAA
CAATCAACATTTGTCTCCCAACATGTCACAAAGTCGTAATCAACAAGTGTTAAAGTGGACTTCTGGCAAT
ATGCAAATGGTCCACGGAAAAACATTTGGCCGACATATTCTGAAAGGAGGTCTTAATTCAATGCCGCATT
CCAATTCTGCGCTTCCCTTTACTGCCCATAAAATTGAAATGCAACCCATTCATCAACCACATCTACAGCA
GCAGCAACATAGATTTAAAGCAGTTCAATCTGTGGAATCAAATCTGAATACCGAAAGTGTTCACCAAAAC
ATTACATCTCCTGTTGGATGGCACCAACTTTACATGCAACATCAGCAACAACATCATCACACACGACAGC
AGCTTAGTCAAAGAGTGATTTATGGAGAAATGCACCGTCAATCAAATCCACAAATGTCTCCGCCAGTCCC
AGGTTTTTCTGACAGCTCCGATTCCGGTAATGTGATCAAAGCTAACAGCCTCACATCTCCTAGCTACCAG
AGAGATGAGAGGATTTCATCACCAACCAATCAATTGGCGCAATGGTTTTCCCCTGAGCTTCTTGCAAAAG
CCTCTGCTGGAAAACTGCCACTTTTAAATGTGAACCAAGCACTCAGCTTGGAAGAATTTGAACGAAGCAT
TCAACATTCCTCAGGCGTCGTGCATAACTAAGGCGGCCGCTCGAGTCTAGAGGGCCCGCGGTTCGAAGGT
AAGCCTATCCCTAACCCTCTCCTCGGTCTCGATTCTACGCGTACCGGTCATCATCACCATCACCATTGAG
TTTAAACCCGCTGATCAGCCTCGACTGTGCCTTCTAAGGCCTGAGCTCGCTGATCAGCCTCGATCGAGGA
TCCAGACATGATAAGATACATTGATGAGTTTGGACAAACCACAACTAGAATGCAGTGAAAAAAATGCTTT
ATTTGTGAAATTTGTGATGCTATTGCTTTATTTGTAACCATTATAAGCTGCAATAAACAAGTTAACAACA
ACAATTGCATTCATTTTATGTTTCAGGTTCAGGGGGAGGTGTGGGAGGTTTTTTAAAGCAAGTAAAACCT
CTACAAATGTGGTATGGCTGATTATGATCAGTCGACCGATGCCCTTGAGAGCCTTCAACCCAGTCAGCTC
CTTCCGGTGGGCGCGGGGCATGACTATCGTCGCCGCACTTATGACTGTCTTCTTTATCATGCAACTCGTA
GGACAGGTGCCGGCAGCGCTCTGGGTCATTTTCGGCGAGGACCGCTTTCGCTGGAGCGCGACGATGATCG
GCCTGTCGCTTGCGGTATTCGGAATCTTGCACGCCCTCGCTCAAGCCTTCGTCACTGGTCCCGCCACCAA
ACGTTTCGGCGAGAAGCAGGCCATTATCGCCGGCATGGCGGCCGACGCGCTGGGCTACGTCTTGCTGGCG
TTCGCGACGCGAGGCTGGATGGCCTTCCCCATTATGATTCTTCTCGCTTCCGGCGGCATCGGGATGCCCG
CGTTGCAGGCCATGCTGTCCAGGCAGGTAGATGACGACCATCAGGGACAGCTTCAAGGATCGCTCGCGGC
TCTTACCAGCCAGCAAAAGGCCAGGAACCGTAAAAAGGCCGCGTTGCTGGCGTTTTTCCATAGGCTCCGC
CCCCCTGACGAGCATCACAAAAATCGACGCTCAAGTCAGAGGTGGCGAAACCCGACAGGACTATAAAGAT
ACCAGGCGTTTCCCCCTGGAAGCTCCCTCGTGCGCTCTCCTGTTCCGACCCTGCCGCTTACCGGATACCT
GTCCGCCTTTCTCCCTTCGGGAAGCGTGGCGCTTTCTCAATGCTCACGCTGTAGGTATCTCAGTTCGGTG
TAGGTCGTTCGCTCCAAGCTGGGCTGTGTGCACGAACCCCCCGTTCAGCCCGACCGCTGCGCCTTATCCG
GTAACTATCGTCTTGAGTCCAACCCGGTAAGACACGACTTATCGCCACTGGCAGCAGCCACTGGTAACAG
GATTAGCAGAGCGAGGTATGTAGGCGGTGCTACAGAGTTCTTGAAGTGGTGGCCTAACTACGGCTACACT
AGAAGGACAGTATTTGGTATCTGCGCTCTGCTGAAGCCAGTTACCTTCGGAAAAAGAGTTGGTAGCTCTT
GATCCGGCAAACAAACCACCGCTGGTAGCGGTGGTTTTTTTGTTTGCAAGCAGCAGATTACGCGCAGAAA
AAAAGGATCTCAAGAAGATCCTTTGATCTTTTCTACGGGGTCTGACGCTCAGTGGAACGAAAACTCACGT
TAAGGGATTTTGGTCATGAGATTATCAAAAAGGATCTTCACCTAGATCCTTTTAAATTAAAAATGAAGTT
TTAAATCAATCTAAAGTATATATGAGTAAACTTGGTCTGACAGTTACCAATGCTTAATCAGTGAGGCACC
TATCTCAGCGATCTGTCTATTTCGTTCATCCATAGTTGCCTGACTCCCCGTCGTGTAGATAACTACGATA
CGGGAGGGCTTACCATCTGGCCCCAGTGCTGCAATGATACCGCGAGACCCACGCTCACCGGCTCCAGATT
TATCAGCAATAAACCAGCCAGCCGGAAGGGCCGAGCGCAGAAGTGGTCCTGCAACTTTATCCGCCTCCAT
CCAGTCTATTAATTGTTGCCGGGAAGCTAGAGTAAGTAGTTCGCCAGTTAATAGTTTGCGCAACGTTGTT
GCCATTGCTGCAGGCATCGTGGTGTCACGCTCGTCGTTTGGTATGGCTTCATTCAGCTCCGGTTCCCAAC
GATCAAGGCGAGTTACATGATCCCCCATGTTGTGCAAAAAAGCGGTTAGCTCCTTCGGTCCTCCGATCGT
TGTCAGAAGTAAGTTGGCCGCAGTGTTATCACTCATGGTTATGGCAGCACTGCATAATTCTCTTACTGTC
ATGCCATCCGTAAGATGCTTTTCTGTGACTGGTGAGTACTCAACCAAGTCATTCTGAGAATAGTGTATGC
GGCGACCGAGTTGCTCTTGCCCGGCGTCAACACGGGATAATACCGCGCCACATAGCAGAACTTTAAAAGT
GCTCATCATTGGAAAACGTTCTTCGGGGCGAAAACTCTCAAGGATCTTACCGCTGTTGAGATCCAGTTCG
ATGTAACCCACTCGTGCACCCAACTGATCTTCAGCATCTTTTACTTTCACCAGCGTTTCTGGGTGAGCAA
AAACAGGAAGGCAAAATGCCGCAAAAAAGGGAATAAGGGCGACACGGAAATGTTGAATACTCATACTCTT
CCTTTTTCAATATTATTGAAGCATTTATCAGGGTTATTGTCTCATGAGCGGATACATATTTGAATGTATT
TAGAAAAATAAACAAATAGGGGTTCCGCGCACATTTCCCCGAAAAGTGCCACCTGACGTCTAAGAAACCA
TTATTATCATGACATTAACCTATAAAAATAGGCGTATCACGAGGCCCTTTCGT
